>Addgene plasmid #176653 | pLib6.4-Agam_557 | addgene full sequence | sequence record 348635 | Addgene NGS Result
GACGAAAGGGCCTCGTGATACGCCTATTTTTATAGGTTAATGTCATGATAATAATGGTTTCTTAGACGTC
AGGTGGCACTTTTCGGGGAAATGTGCGCGGAACCCCTATTTGTTTATTTTTCTAAATACATTCAAATATG
TATCCGCTCATGAGACAATAACCCTGATAAATGCTTCAATAATATTGAAAAAGGAAGAGTATGAGTATTC
AACATTTCCGTGTCGCCCTTATTCCCTTTTTTGCGGCATTTTGCCTTCCTGTTTTTGCTCACCCAGAAAC
GCTGGTGAAAGTAAAAGATGCTGAAGATCAGTTGGGTGCACGAGTGGGTTACATCGAACTGGATCTCAAC
AGCGGTAAGATCCTTGAGAGTTTTCGCCCCGAAGAACGTTTTCCAATGATGAGCACTTTTAAAGTTCTGC
TATGTGGCGCGGTATTATCCCGTATTGACGCCGGGCAAGAGCAACTCGGTCGCCGCATACACTATTCTCA
GAATGACTTGGTTGAGTACTCACCAGTCACAGAAAAGCATCTTACGGATGGCATGACAGTAAGAGAATTA
TGCAGTGCTGCCATAACCATGAGTGATAACACTGCGGCCAACTTACTTCTGACAACGATCGGAGGACCGA
AGGAGCTAACCGCTTTTTTGCACAACATGGGGGATCATGTAACTCGCCTTGATCGTTGGGAACCGGAGCT
GAATGAAGCCATACCAAACGACGAGCGTGACACCACGATGCCTGTAGCAATGGCAACAACGTTGCGCAAA
CTATTAACTGGCGAACTACTTACTCTAGCTTCCCGGCAACAATTAATAGACTGGATGGAGGCGGATAAAG
TTGCAGGACCACTTCTGCGCTCGGCCCTTCCGGCTGGCTGGTTTATTGCTGATAAATCTGGAGCCGGTGA
GCGTGGGTCTCGCGGTATCATTGCAGCACTGGGGCCAGATGGTAAGCCCTCCCGTATCGTAGTTATCTAC
ACGACGGGGAGTCAGGCAACTATGGATGAACGAAATAGACAGATCGCTGAGATAGGTGCCTCACTGATTA
AGCATTGGTAACTGTCAGACCAAGTTTACTCATATATACTTTAGATTGATTTAAAACTTCATTTTTAATT
TAAAAGGATCTAGGTGAAGATCCTTTTTGATAATCTCATGACCAAAATCCCTTAACGTGAGTTTTCGTTC
CACTGAGCGTCAGACCCCGTAGAAAAGATCAAAGGATCTTCTTGAGATCCTTTTTTTCTGCGCGTAATCT
GCTGCTTGCAAACAAAAAAACCACCGCTACCAGCGGTGGTTTGTTTGCCGGATCAAGAGCTACCAACTCT
TTTTCCGAAGGTAACTGGCTTCAGCAGAGCGCAGATACCAAATACTGTTCTTCTAGTGTAGCCGTAGTTA
GGCCACCACTTCAAGAACTCTGTAGCACCGCCTACATACCTCGCTCTGCTAATCCTGTTACCAGTGGCTG
CTGCCAGTGGCGATAAGTCGTGTCTTACCGGGTTGGACTCAAGACGATAGTTACCGGATAAGGCGCAGCG
GTCGGGCTGAACGGGGGGTTCGTGCACACAGCCCAGCTTGGAGCGAACGACCTACACCGAACTGAGATAC
CTACAGCGTGAGCTATGAGAAAGCGCCACGCTTCCCGAAGGGAGAAAGGCGGACAGGTATCCGGTAAGCG
GCAGGGTCGGAACAGGAGAGCGCACGAGGGAGCTTCCAGGGGGAAACGCCTGGTATCTTTATAGTCCTGT
CGGGTTTCGCCACCTCTGACTTGAGCGTCGATTTTTGTGATGCTCGTCAGGGGGGCGGAGCCTATGGAAA
AACGCCAGCAACGCGGCCTTTTTACGGTTCCTGGCCTTTTGCTGGCCTTTTGCTCACATGTTCTTTCCTG
CGTTATCCCCTGATTCTGTGGATAACCGTATTACCGCCTTTGAGTGAGCTGATACCGCTCGCCGCAGCCG
AACGACCGAGCGCAGCGAGTCAGTGAGCGAGGAAGCGGAAGAGCGCCCAATACGCAAACCGCCTCTCCCC
GCGCGTTGGCCGATTCATTAATGCAGCTGGCACGACAGGTTTCCCGACTGGAAAGCGGGCAGTGAGCGCA
ACGCAATTAATGTGAGTTAGCTCACTCATTAGGCACCCCAGGCTTTACACTTTATGCTTCCGGCTCGTAT
GTTGTGTGGAATTGTGAGCGGATAACAATTTCACACAGGAAACAGCTATGACCATGATTACGCCAAGCTT
GCATGCCTGCAGGTCGACTCTAGAGGATCCCCCGGGTGCCAGGGCGTGCCCTTGGGCTCCCCGGGCGCGT
ACTTCGAATAACTTTTGATTAAAAAAGAGATGAAGCAATACAAGAAATGTTGAAAAGTTTATGAAACATC
ACATTAGCGTGAGTTACGGCAGGATCAAAACCTTATAACAGTCACACTCAGGCAAAAAATCCTTCTTGAA
TATCCTTTATGCATCGCTAGAGCAAGGATTGAAAGCGCAAAGTATATATACAACCTTTTTTCCCCTCGTC
CTTGGGTCTTCGAGAAGACCTGTTTTAGAGCTAGAAATAGCAAGTTAAAATAAGGCTAGTCCGTTATCAA
CTTGAAAAAGTGGCACCGAGTCGGTGCTTTTTTTTGTCAAATGTTTTTCTTATTTTCATCATTGGGGACT
TTTTTGCCTACCTGGAGCCTGAGAGTTGTTCAATAAAATAAAAATGTTTCGTTTTTTTGCTTTCGCCAGT
ATTTATTATTTTTCATCAATATGTATTCAATTTGGTATGTATTTAGTAATTGTAATATATAGACGGTACC
CAGCATGCAATTCTATATTCTAAAAACACAAATGATACTTCTAAAAAAAAATCATGAATGGCATCAACTC
TGAATCAAATCTTTGCAGATGCACCTACTTCTCATTTCCACTGTCACATCATTTTTCCAGATCTCGCTGC
CTGTTATGTGGCCCACAAACCAAGACACGTTTTATGGCCATTAAAGCTGGCTGATCGTCGCCAAACACCA
AATACATAATGAATATGTACACATTCGAGAAAGAAGCGATCAAAGAAGCATCTTCGGGCGGAGTAGGAGA
ATGCGGAGGAGAAGGAGAACGAGCTGATCTAGTATCTCTCCACAATCCAATGCCAACTGACCAACTGGCC
ATATTCGGAGCAATTTGAAGCCAATTTCCATCGCCTGGCGATCGCTCCATTCTTGGCTATATGTTTTTCA
CCGTTACCCGGGGCCATTTTCAAAGACTCGTCGGCAAGATAAGATTGTGTCACTCGCTGTCTCTCTTCAT
TTGTCGAAGAATGCTGAGGAATTTCGCGATGACGTCGGCGAGTATTTTGAAGAATGAGAATAATTTGTAT
TTATACGAAAATCAGTTAGTGGAATTTTCTACAAAAACATGTTATCTATAGATAATTTTGTTGCAAAATA
TGTTGACTATGACAAAGATTGTATGTATATACCTTTAATGTATTCTCATTTTCTTATGTATTTATAATGG
CAATGATGATACTGATGATATTTTAAGATGATGCCAGACCAAAAGGCTTGAATTTCTGCGTCTTTTGCCG
AACGCAGTGCATGTGCAATTGTTGTTTTTTGGAATATTCAATTTTCGGACTGTCCGCTTTGATTTCAGTT
TCTTGGCTTATTCAAAAAGCAAAGTAAAGCCAAAAAAGCGAGATGGCAATACCAAATGCGGCAAAACGGT
AGTGGAAGGAAAGGGGTGCGGGGCAGCGGAAGGAAGGGTGGGGCGGGGCGTGGCGGGGTCTGTGGCTGGG
CGCGACGTCACCGACGTTGGAGCCACTCCTTTGACCATGTGTGCGTGTGTGTATTATTCGTGTCTCGCCA
CTCGCCGGTTGTTTTTTTCTTTTTATGCTGCGCTCTCTCTAGCGCCATCTCGCTTACGCATGCTCAACGC
ACCGCATGTTGCCGTTTCCTTTTATGCGTCATTTTGGCTCGAAATAGGCAATTATTTAAACAAAGATTAG
TCAACGAAAACGCTAAAATAAATAAGTCTACAATATGGTTACTTATTGCCATGTGTGTGCAGCCAACGAT
AGCAACAAAAGCAACAACACAGGTGGCTTTCCCTCTTTCACTTTTTGTTTGCAAGCCGCGTGCGAGCAAG
ACGGCACGACCGGCAAACGCAATTACGCTGACAAAGAGCAGACGAAGTTTTGGCGAAAAACATCAAGGCG
CCTGATACGAATGCATTTGCAATAACAATTGCGATATTTAATATTGTTTATGAAGCTGTTTGACTTCAAA
ACACACAAAAAAAAAAATAAAACAAATTATTTGAAAGAGAATTAGGAATCGGACGCTTATCGTTAGGGTA
ACAACAAGAAATGCTTACTGAGTCACAGCCTCTGGAAAACTGCCGCAAGCCAGAGAGAGAGAGAAAAAGA
GGGAGAGCAGCTTAGACCGCATGTGCTTGTGTGTGAGGCGTCTCTCTCTTCGTCTCTGTTGCGCAAACGC
ATAGACTGCACTGAAAAAATCGATTACCTATTTTTTATGAATGAATATTTGCACTATTACTATTCAAAAC
TATTAAGATAGCAATCACATTCAATAGCCAAATACTATACCACCTGAGCGATGCAACGAAATGATCAATT
TGAGCAAAAATGCTGCATATTTAGGACGGCATCATTATAGAAATGCTTCTTGCTGTGTACTTTTCTCTCG
TCTGGCAGCTGTTTCGCCGTTATTGTTAAAACCGGCTTAAGTTAGGTGTGTTTTCTACGACTAGTGAATG
CCCTACTAGAAGATGTGTGTTGCACAAAATGTCCCTGGAATAACCAATTTGAAGTGCAGATAGCAGTAAA
CGTAAGCTAATATGAATATTATTTAACTGTAATGTTTTAATATCGCTGGACATTACTAATAAACCCACTA
TAAACACATGTACATATGTATGTTTTGGCATACAATGAGTAGTTGGGGAAAAAATGTGTAAAAGCACCGT
GACCATCACAGCATAAAGATAACCAGCTGAAGTATCGAATATGAGTAACCCCCAAATTGAATCACATGCC
GCAACTGATAGGACCCATGGAAGTACACTCTTCATGGCGATATACAAGACACACACAAGCACGAACACCC
AGTTGCGGAGGAAATTCTCCGTAAATGAAAACCCAATCGGCGAACAATTCATACCCATATATGGTAAAAG
TTTTGAACGCGACTTGAGAGCGGAGAGCATTGCGGCTGATAAGGTTTTAGCGCTAAGCGGGCTTTATAAA
ACGGGCTGCGGGACCAGTTTTCATATCACTACCGTTTGAGTTCTTGTGCTGTGTGGATACTCCTCCCGAC
ACAAAGCCGCTCCATCAGCCAGCAGTCGTCTAATCCAGAGACCCCGGATCCAGGAATTCGCCCTTGTTTA
AACATGGTGAGCAAGGGCGAGGAGCTGTTCACCGGGGTGGTGCCCATCCTGGTCGAGCTGGACGGCGACG
TAAACGGCCACAAGTTCAGCGTGTCCGGCGAGGGCGAGGGCGATGCCACCTACGGCAAGCTGACCCTGAA
GTTCATCTGCACCACCGGCAAGCTGCCCGTGCCCTGGCCCACCCTCGTGACCACCCTGACCTACGGCGTG
CAGTGCTTCAGCCGCTACCCCGACCACATGAAGCAGCACGACTTCTTCAAGTCCGCCATGCCCGAAGGCT
ACGTCCAGGAGCGCACCATCTTCTTCAAGGGCGACGGCAACTACAAGACCCGCGCCGAGGTGAAGTTCGA
GGGCGACACCCTGGTGAACCGCATCGAGCTGAAGGGCATCGACTTCAAGGAGGACGGCAACATCCTGGGG
CACAAGCTGGAGTACAACTACAACAGCCACAACGTCTATATCATGGCCGACAAGCAGAAGAACGGCATCA
AGGTGAACTTCAAGATCCGCCACAACATCGAGGACGGCAGCGTGCAGCTCGCCGACCACTACCAGCAGAA
CACCCCCATCGGCGACGGCCCCGTGCTGCTGCCCGACAACCACTACCTGAGCACCCAGTCCGCCCTGAGC
AAAGACCCCAACGAGAAGCGCGATCACATGGTCCTGCTGGAGTTCGTGACCGCCGCCGGGATCACTCTCG
GCATGGACGAGCTGTACAAGCTTGAGGGCAGAGGAAGCCTTCTAACATGCGGTGACGTGGAGGAGAATCC
CGGCCCTGCTAGCGGTAGCGGCAGCGGTAGCATGACCGAGTACAAGCCCACGGTGCGCCTCGCCACCCGC
GACGACGTCCCCCGGGCCGTACGCACCCTCGCCGCCGCGTTCGCCGACTACCCCGCCACGCGCCACACCG
TCGACCCGGACCGCCACATCGAGCGGGTCACCGAGCTGCAAGAACTCTTCCTCACGCGCGTCGGGCTCGA
CATCGGCAAGGTGTGGGTCGCGGACGACGGCGCCGCGGTGGCGGTCTGGACCACGCCGGAGAGCGTCGAA
GCGGGGGCGGTGTTCGCCGAGATCGGCCCGCGCATGGCCGAGTTGAGCGGTTCCCGGCTGGCCGCGCAGC
AACAGATGGAAGGCCTCCTGGCGCCGCACCGGCCCAAGGAGCCCGCGTGGTTCCTGGCCACCGTCGGCGT
CTCGCCCGACCACCAGGGCAAGGGTCTGGGCAGCGCCGTCGTGCTCCCCGGAGTGGAGGCGGCCGAGCGC
GCCGGGGTGCCCGCCTTCCTGGAGACCTCCGCGCCCCGCAACCTCCCCTTCTACGAGCGGCTCGGCTTCA
CCGTCACCGCCGACGTCGAGGTGCCCGAAGGACCGCGCACCTGGTGCATGACCCGCAAGCCCGGTGCCTG
ACTCGAGGGATCCAGACATGATAAGATACATTGATGAGTTTGGACAAACCACAACTAGAATGCAGTGAAA
AAAATGCTTTATTTGTGAAATTTGTGATGCTATTGCTTTATTTGTAACCATTATAAGCTGCAATAAACAA
GTTAACAACAACAATTGCATTCATTTTATGTTTCAGGTTCAGGGGGAGGTGTGGGAGGTTTTTTAAAGCA
AGTAAAACCTCTACAAATGTGGTATGGCTGATTATGATCAGTCGACCGATGCCCTTGAGAGCCTTCAACC
CAGTCAGCTCCTTCCGGTGGGCGCGGGGCATGACTATCGTCGCCGCACTTATGGTACGCGCCCGGGGAGC
CCAAGGGCACGCCCTGGCACCCGAAGGGCGAATTCACTGGCCGTCGTTTTACAACGTCGTGACTGGGAAA
ACCCTGGCGTTACCCAACTTAATCGCCTTGCAGCACATCCCCCTTTCGCCAGCTGGCGTAATAGCGAAGA
GGCCCGCACCGATCGCCCTTCCCAACAGTTGCGCAGCCTGAATGGCGAATGGCGCCTGATGCGGTATTTT
CTCCTTACGCATCTGTGCGGTATTTCACACCGCATATGGTGCACTCTCAGTACAATCTGCTCTGATGCCG
CATAGTTAAGCCAGCCCCGACACCCGCCAACACCCGCTGACGCGCCCTGACGGGCTTGTCTGCTCCCGGC
ATCCGCTTACAGACAAGCTGTGACCGTCTCCGGGAGCTGCATGTGTCAGAGGTTTTCACCGTCATCACCG
AAACGCGCGA
Features (pLannotate 1.2.2; 20 found; start..end, strand, type, name):
     96..200     +  promoter       AmpR promoter: bla
    201..1061    +  CDS            AmpR: β-lactamase; bla; confers resistance to ampicillin, carbenicillin, and related antibiotics
   1232..1820    +  rep_origin     ori: high-copy-number ColE1/pMB1/pBR322/pUC origin of replication
   2003..2095    +  CDS            lacI (fragment): lac repressor; lacI; The lac repressor binds to the lac operator to inhibit transcription in E. coli. This inhibition can be relieved by adding lactose or isopropyl-β-D-thiogalactopyranoside (IPTG).
   2108..2129    +  protein_bind   CAP binding site: CAP binding activates transcription in the presence of cAMP. E. coli catabolite activator protein
   2144..2174    +  promoter       lac promoter: promoter for the E. coli lac operon
   2182..2198    +  protein_bind   lac operator: The lac repressor binds to the lac operator to inhibit transcription in E. coli. This inhibition can be relieved by adding lactose or isopropyl-β-D-thiogalactopyranoside (IPTG). lac repressor encoded by lacI
   2235..2272    -  misc_feature   MCS (fragment): pUC18/19 multiple cloning site
   2276..2309    +  protein_bind   attB: minimal attB site for the φC31 integrase (Groth et al., 2000) phage φC31 integrase
   2542..2617    +  misc_RNA       gRNA scaffold: guide RNA scaffold for the Streptococcus pyogenes CRISPR/Cas9 system
   2853..5362    +  promoter       Ac5 promoter: Drosophila melanogaster actin 5C promoter
   5394..6110    +  CDS            EGFP: EGFP is a basic (constitutively fluorescent) green fluorescent protein published in 1996, derived from Aequorea victoria. It is reported to be a rapidly-maturing weak dimer with moderate acid sensitivity.
   6192..6791    +  CDS            PuroR: puromycin N-acetyltransferase; pac from Streptomyces alboniger; confers resistance to puromycin
   6799..6933    -  polyA_signal   SV40 poly(A) signal: SV40 polyadenylation signal
   6956..7040    -  CDS            large T antigen (fragment): large T antigen from SV40 (simian virus 40)
   7041..7123    +  CDS            TcR (fragment): tetracycline efflux protein; tet; confers resistance to tetracycline
   7127..7160    -  protein_bind   attB: minimal attB site for the φC31 integrase (Groth et al., 2000) phage φC31 integrase
   7172..7329    +  CDS            lacZα (fragment): LacZα fragment of β-galactosidase; lacZ fragment
   7335..7434    -  misc_feature   bom (fragment): basis of mobility region from pBR322
   7536..1       -  CDS            rop (fragment) (across the origin): Rop protein, which maintains plasmids at low copy number; rop
