[The description below was written by a language model from this plasmid's Addgene catalogue record and pLannotate feature annotations shown in this document.]
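Description:
pLib6.4-Agam_557 is an empty sgRNA expression and delivery backbone for CRISPR work in mosquito and other insect cells. It is built on pUC19 and propagated in E. coli as a high-copy plasmid through the ColE1/pUC origin, with ampicillin selection from the β-lactamase gene. The sequenced record is 7,570 nt. Besides the functional parts, it carries pUC-derived remnants (lac promoter/operator, lacZα and MCS fragments, and short lacI, rop, bom and TcR fragments) that appear to be backbone or cloning leftovers with no functional role.

The payload lies between two minimal φC31 attB sites in opposite orientations. This arrangement allows recombination-mediated cassette exchange: φC31 integrase swaps the flanked segment into a cell line or organism that carries matching attP acceptor sites. Within this segment, the catalogue entry places an Anopheles gambiae U6-1 (AGAP013557) promoter driving the sgRNA. The automated annotation did not label that promoter, but it presumably sits in the unannotated stretch between the first attB and the S. pyogenes Cas9 gRNA scaffold. Targeting sequences are cloned into a BbsI cassette, and no guide is present in the deposited plasmid. Downstream, the Drosophila melanogaster Actin5C promoter drives EGFP joined to puromycin N-acetyltransferase through a 2A peptide, so one transcript provides both a fluorescent marker and puromycin selection of integrants. An SV40 poly(A) signal is annotated after this cassette, on the opposite strand.

Because each cell receives a single integrated sgRNA cassette at a defined site, the vector is suited to building guide libraries. The associated publication concerns pooled CRISPR knockout screening in mosquito cells. The plasmid does not encode Cas9 or the integrase, so both must be supplied separately.
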