Addgene plasmid #176653: pLib6.4-Agam_557
Purpose: (Empty Backbone) Expression of sgRNA under An. gambiae U6-1 (AGAP013557) promoter & delivery of D.mel-Actin5C::EGFP-2A-puro|sgRNA cassette through PhiC31 RCME to AttP acceptor cell line/organism
Depositing lab: Norbert Perrimon. Depositing organization: Harvard Medical School. Publication: Bioinformatic and cell-based tools for pooled CRISPR knockout screening in mosquitos. Viswanatha R, Mameli E, Rodiger J, Merckaert P, Feitosa-Suntheimer F, Colpitts TM, Mohr SE, Hu Y, Perrimon N. Nat Commun. 2021 Nov 24;12(1):6825. doi: 10.1038/s41467-021-27129-3. PubMed 34819517.
Backbone
  Vector backbone: pUC19
  Vector type: Insect Expression ; CRISPR
  Selectable markers: Puromycin
Growth in bacteria
  Bacterial resistance: Ampicillin, 100 μg/mL
  Growth temperature: 37°C
  Growth strain: DH5alpha
  Copy number: High Copy
Gene/Insert
  Gene/Insert name: None
Terms and licenses: Academic/Nonprofit Terms; Industry Terms: Not Available to Industry
Depositor comments: Cloning of sgRNA targeting sequence into BbsI cassette. Please visit https://www.biorxiv.org/content/10.1101/2021.03.29.437496v2 for bioRxiv preprint.
How to cite: pLib6.4-Agam_557 was a gift from Norbert Perrimon (Addgene plasmid # 176653 ; http://n2t.net/addgene:176653 ; RRID:Addgene_176653)
